Addgene plasmid #13496: pBABE MD-deltaN-ER
Depositing lab: Stephen Tapscott. Depositing organization: Fred Hutchinson Cancer Center. Publication: Pbx marks genes for activation by MyoD indicating a role for a homeodomain protein in establishing myogenic potential. Berkes CA, Bergstrom DA, Penn BH, Seaver KJ, Knoepfler PS, Tapscott SJ. Mol Cell. 2004 May 21. 14(4):465-77. 10.1016/S1097-2765(04)00260-6 PubMed 15149596.
Backbone
  Vector backbone: pBABE puro
  Backbone manufacturer: Morgenstern&Land (NAR 18:3587); Available at Addgene
  Backbone size w/o insert (bp): 5100
  Vector type: Mammalian Expression, Retroviral
  Selectable markers: Puromycin
Growth in bacteria
  Bacterial resistance: Ampicillin, 100 μg/mL
  Growth temperature: 37°C
  Growth strain: DH5alpha
  Copy number: High Copy
Gene/Insert
  Gene/Insert name: MyoD1-Estrogen Receptor Fusion Protein (alt names: Mouse Myod1; Human Estrogen receptor 1 alpha; Myod1)
  Species: H. sapiens (human), M. musculus (mouse)
  Insert size (bp): 2541
  Mutation: MyoD (containing a deletion in aa3-56) was fused to aa282-595 of Esr1. Esr1 is inserted between codons 173 and 174 of MyoD.
  GenBank ID: NM_010866
  Entrez Gene: Myod1 (a.k.a. MYF3, MyoD, Myod-1, bHLHc1)
  Cloning method: Restriction Enzyme; 5′ cloning site EcoRI (not destroyed); 3′ cloning site EcoRI (not destroyed)
  Sequencing primers: 5′ pBABE 5'
Terms and licenses: Academic/Nonprofit Terms; Industry Terms: Not Available to Industry
Depositor comments: The Entrez ID for MyoD is NM_010866 ; the Entrez ID for ER is NM_000125. See pBABE MDER for map of wild-type plasmid.
How to cite: pBABE MD-deltaN-ER was a gift from Stephen Tapscott (Addgene plasmid # 13496 ; http://n2t.net/addgene:13496 ; RRID:Addgene_13496)
