[The description below was written by a language model from this plasmid's Addgene catalogue record.]
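Description:
pBABE MD-deltaN-ER is a retroviral mammalian expression plasmid built on the pBABE puro backbone (about 5.1 kb without insert). It is propagated in E. coli as a high-copy plasmid under ampicillin selection, and transduced or transfected mammalian cells are selected with puromycin. As a pBABE-family vector, it is designed to be packaged into replication-defective retrovirus, so that the cassette integrates stably into target cells. In this backbone family the insert is normally transcribed from the viral long terminal repeat. However, the record includes no feature table and does not itself name the promoter, LTRs or packaging signal.

The roughly 2.5 kb insert, cloned into an EcoRI site that is retained at both ends, encodes a chimeric protein of mouse MyoD and the human estrogen receptor alpha. Residues 282–595 of Esr1, the region containing the hormone-binding domain, are inserted between codons 173 and 174 of MyoD. The MyoD portion also carries a deletion of amino acids 3–56, which removes an N-terminal segment of this myogenic bHLH transcription factor. Fusions to the estrogen receptor hormone-binding domain generally make a transcription factor's activity dependent on added ligand, so the factor can be switched on at a defined time in cells that already express it.

The construct is the N-terminal deletion counterpart of the wild-type pBABE MDER plasmid, to which the depositor refers for a map. The associated publication concerns how Pbx marks genes for activation by MyoD. This suggests the plasmid is used for inducible structure–function studies of which MyoD regions are needed to activate myogenic target genes.
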