>Addgene plasmid #13496 | pBABE MD-deltaN-ER | addgene partial sequence | sequence record 55272 | pBABE-5
GGTGGTACGTAGGATTCGGACACCTCTGACAGGACAGGACAGGGAGGAGGGGTAGAGGACAGCCGGTGTG
CATTCCAACCCACAGAACCTTTGTCATTGTACTGTTGGGGTTCCGGAGTGGCAGAAAGTTAAGACGACTC
TCACGGCTTGGGTTGAGGCTGGACCCAGGAACTGGGATATGGAGCTGAAACCGGAGGAGCACGCACACTT
CTCTACTGCGGTGCACCCAGGCCCAGGCGCTCGTGAGGATGAGCATGTGCGCGCGCCCAGCGGGCACCAC
CAGGCGGGTCGCTGCTTGCTGTGGGCCTGCAAGGCGTGCAAGCGCAAGACCACCAACGCTGATCGCCGCA
AGGCCGCCACCATGCGCGAGCGCCGCCGCCTGAGCAAAGTGAATGAGGCCTTCGAGACGCTCAAGCGCTG
CACGTCCAGCAACCCGAACCAGCGGCTACCCAAGGTGGAGATCCTGCGCAACGCCATCCGCTACATCGAA
GGTCTGCAGGCTCTGCTGCGCGACCAGGACGCCGCGCCCCCTGGCGATTCTGCTGGAGACATGAGAGCTG
CCAACCTTTGGCCAAGCCCGCTCATGATCAAACGCTCTAAGAAGAACAGCCTGGCCTTGTCCCTGACGGC
CGACCAGATGGTCAGTGCCTTGTTGGATGCTGAGCCCCCCATACTCTATTCCGAGTATGATCCTACCAGA
CCCTTCAGTGAAGCTTCGATGATGGGCTTACTGACCAACCTGGCAGACAGGGAGCTGGTTCACATGATCA
ACTGGGCGAAGAGGGTGCCAGGCTTTGTGGATTTGACCCTCCATGATCNNTCCACCTTCTAGAATGTGCC
TGGCTAGAGATCCTGAT
